>Addgene plasmid #186228 | pLVX-IRES-Puro-KRAB-STAT3-3xFlag | depositor full sequence | sequence record 361284 | CMV-F
CGCAAATGGGCGGTAGGCGTG
